>Addgene plasmid #40288 | pDDYFP-A | depositor partial sequence | sequence record 51798 | pDDYFP-A sequence 717 bps
ATGGTGAGCAAGAGCGAGGAGGTCATCAAAGAGTTCATGCGCTTCAAGGTGCACTTGGAGGGCTCCGTGA
ACGGCCACGAGTTCGAGATCGAGGGCGAGGGCGAGGGCCGCCCCTACGAGGGCACCCAGACCACCAAGCT
GAAGGTGACCAAGGGCGGCCCCCTGCCCTTCGCCTGGGACATCCTGTCCCCACAGATCTGCTACGGCTCC
AAGGCGTACGTGAAGCACCCCGCCGACGTCCCCGATTACATAAAGCTGTCCTTCCCCGAGGGCTTCAAGT
GGGAGCGCGTGATGCACTTCGAGGACGGCGGTCTGGTGACCGTGACTCAGGACACCTCCCTGCAGGACGG
CACGCTGATCTACAAGGTGAAGATGCGCGGCACTAACTTCCCCCCCGACGGCCCCGTAATGCAGAAGAAG
ACCCTGGGCTGGGATTATTCCACCGAGCGCCTGTACCCCGAAGACGGCGTGCTGAAGGGCGAGATTCTGG
GGCGCCTGAAGCTGAAGGACGGCGGCCTCAACCTGGTGGAGTTCAAGACCATCTACATGGCCAAGAAGCC
CGTGCAACTGCCCGGCTACTACTTCGTGGACACCAAGCTGGACATCACCTCCCACAACGAGGACTACACC
ATCGTGGAACAGTACGAGCGCTCCGAGGGCCGCCACCACCTGGGGCATGGTACAGGTAGCACAGGCAGCG
GTAGCTCCGGTACCTAA
