>Addgene plasmid #40288 | pDDYFP-A | addgene partial sequence | sequence record 53474 | pBAD-Fwd
TTTTTCGCACTCTCTACTGTTTCTCCATACCCGTTTTTTGGGCTAACAGGAGGAATTAACCATGGGGGGT
TCTCATCATCATCATCATCATGGTATGGCTAGCATGACTGGTGGACAGCAAATGGGTCGGGATCTGTACG
ACGATGACGATAAGGATCCGAGCTCGAGAATGGTGAGCAAGAGCGAGGAGGTCATCAAAGAGTTCATGCG
CTTCAAGGTGCACTTGGAGGGCTCCGTGAACGGCCACGAGTTCGAGATCGAGGGCGAGGGCGAGGGCCGC
CCCTACGAGGGCACCCAGACCACCAAGCTGAAGGTGACCAAGGGCGGCCCCCTGCCCTTCGCCTGGGACA
TCCTGTCCCCACAGATCTGCTACGGCTCCAAGGCGTACGTGAAGCACCCCGCCGACGTCCCCGATTACAT
AAAGCTGTCCTTCCCCGAGGGCTTCAAGTGGGAGCGCGTGATGCACTTCGAGGACGGCGGTCTGGTGACC
GTGACTCAGGACACCTCCCTGCAGGACGGCACGCTGATCTACAAGGTGAAGATGCGCGGCACTAACTTCC
CCCCCGACGGCCCCGTAATGCAGAAGAAGACCCTGGGCTGGGATTATTCCACCGAGCGCCTGTACCCCGA
AGACGGCGTGCTGAAGGGCGAGATTCTGGGGCGCCTGAAGCTGAAGGACGGCGGCCTCAACCTGGTGGAG
TTCAAGACCATCTACATGGCCAAGAAGCCCGTGCAACTGCCCGGCTACTACTTCGTGGACACCAAGCTGG
ACATCACCTCCCACAACGAGGACTACACCATCGTGGAACAGTACGAGCGCTCCGAGGGCCGCCACCACCT
GGGGCATGGTACAGGTAGCACAGGCAGCGGTAGCTCCGGTACCTAACTGTTTTGGCGGATGAGAAAAAAT
