[The description below was written by a language model from this plasmid's Addgene catalogue record.]
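Description:
pDDYFP-A is a bacterial expression plasmid of about 4.8 kb built on a modified version of the commercial pBAD backbone (about 4.1 kb without insert). It is propagated in E. coli under ampicillin selection; the record lists copy number as unknown and does not name the origin of replication. No feature table is provided, so the promoter is not explicitly recorded. pBAD-family vectors normally drive expression from the arabinose-inducible araBAD promoter under control of AraC, which would be the expected arrangement here, although the nature of the backbone modification is not described.

The payload is a synthetic insert of about 700 bp encoding ddYFP-A, cloned between XhoI and KpnI sites that both remain intact, so the coding sequence can be excised or swapped. The backbone supplies an N-terminal His tag, which allows the expressed protein to be purified by immobilised metal affinity chromatography. ddYFP-A is the "A" partner of a dimerization-dependent yellow fluorescent protein pair. In this type of system, the A copy carries the chromophore but is only weakly fluorescent on its own, and it brightens substantially when it forms a heterodimer with its non-fluorescent B partner. The fluorescence change therefore reports on the association or dissociation of the two halves.

The plasmid is suited to producing and purifying recombinant ddYFP-A in bacteria for in vitro characterisation. It can also serve as a source of the ddYFP-A coding sequence for building biosensors of protein–protein interactions or protease activity when paired with a matching B-copy construct.
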