Addgene plasmid #40288: pDDYFP-A
Depositing lab: Robert Campbell. Depositing organization: University of Alberta. Publication: Dimerization-dependent green and yellow fluorescent proteins. Alford SC, Ding Y, Simmen T, Campbell RE. ACS Synth Biol. 2012 Dec 21;1(12):569-75. doi: 10.1021/sb300050j. Epub 2012 Aug 14. PubMed 23656278.
Backbone
  Vector backbone: pBad-modified
  Backbone manufacturer: Invitrogen
  Backbone size w/o insert (bp): 4100
  Total vector size (bp): 4800
  Vector type: Bacterial Expression
Growth in bacteria
  Bacterial resistance: Ampicillin, 100 μg/mL
  Growth temperature: 37°C
  Growth strain: DH10B
  Copy number: Unknown
Gene/Insert
  Gene/Insert name: ddYFP-A
  Species: Synthetic
  Insert size (bp): 700
  Tag / fusion protein: His (N terminal on backbone)
  Cloning method: Restriction Enzyme; 5′ cloning site XhoI (not destroyed); 3′ cloning site KpnI (not destroyed)
  Sequencing primers: 5′ ATGCCATAGCATTTTTATCC; 3′ GATTTAATCTGTATCAGG
Terms and licenses: Academic/Nonprofit Terms; Industry Terms: Not Available to Industry
How to cite: pDDYFP-A was a gift from Robert Campbell (Addgene plasmid # 40288 ; http://n2t.net/addgene:40288 ; RRID:Addgene_40288)
